Addgene plasmid #48529: pFUSB4_GGAC
Depositing lab: Stephen Ekker. Depositing organization: Mayo Foundation for Medical Education and Research. Publication: High Efficiency In Vivo Genome Engineering with a Simplified 15-RVD GoldyTALEN Design. Ma AC, Lee HB, Clark KJ, Ekker SC. PLoS One. 2013 May 29;8(5):e65259. doi: 10.1371/journal.pone.0065259. Print 2013. PubMed 23734242.
Backbone
  Vector backbone: pFUS_B4
  Vector type: Mammalian Expression, TALEN
Growth in bacteria
  Bacterial resistance: Spectinomycin, 50 μg/mL
  Growth temperature: 37°C
  Growth strain: Top10
  Copy number: Unknown
Gene/Insert
  Gene/Insert name: RVD sequence: NN NN NI HD
  Species: Synthetic
  Cloning method: Unknown
  Sequencing primers: 5′ ttgatgcctggcagttccct; 3′ cgaaccgaacaggcttatgt
Terms and licenses: Academic/Nonprofit Terms; Industry Terms: Not Available to Industry
Depositor comments: Plasmid was created using Golden Gate cloning.
How to cite: pFUSB4_GGAC was a gift from Stephen Ekker (Addgene plasmid # 48529 ; http://n2t.net/addgene:48529 ; RRID:Addgene_48529)
