[The description below was written by a language model from this plasmid's Addgene catalogue record and pLannotate feature annotations shown in this document.]
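Description:
pFUSB4_GGAC is a small (about 2.9 kb) bacterial intermediate plasmid for Golden Gate assembly of TAL effector nucleases. It is built on the pFUS_B4 array vector and carries a preassembled block of four synthetic TALE repeats. The repeat-variable diresidues are NN NN NI HD, which by the standard TALE code correspond to the DNA target bases G, G, A and C, as the plasmid name indicates. The catalogue lists it under mammalian expression and TALEN. However, the annotated features include no eukaryotic promoter, nuclease domain or polyadenylation signal. The plasmid is therefore best understood as a cloning module rather than an expression construct in its own right.

The plasmid is propagated in E. coli through a high-copy ColE1/pUC-type origin. Selection is with spectinomycin, conferred by the aadA aminoglycoside adenylyltransferase gene (SmR). This gene lies downstream of a fragment of the class 1 integron Pc promoter and a remnant of a gentamicin acetyltransferase gene. Small leftover pieces of lacZα and lacI flank the cloning region. This is consistent with a blue/white screening cassette that the repeat array replaced during Golden Gate cloning, which the depositor notes as the construction method. The rrnB T1 and T2 terminators are also present and insulate the region from read-through transcription. The automated annotation does not label the TALE repeats themselves, so the insert is described only by the catalogue fields.

The associated publication describes a simplified 15-RVD GoldyTALEN design. In that context, this plasmid appears to be one member of a library of premade repeat blocks. Such blocks are combined with other array modules and a last repeat in a final TALEN backbone, which speeds up construction of custom nucleases for in vivo genome engineering.
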