Features (pLannotate 1.2.2; 8 found; start..end, strand, type, name):
      3..39      -  CDS            lacZα (fragment): LacZα fragment of β-galactosidase; lacZ fragment
    596..619     +  promoter       Pc promoter (fragment): intI1 (promoter lies within the coding sequence); class 1 integron promoter
    795..851     +  CDS            GmR (fragment): gentamycin acetyltransferase; aacC1; confers resistance to gentamycin
    858..1649    +  CDS            SmR: aminoglycoside adenylyltransferase (Murphy, 1985); aadA; confers resistance to spectinomycin and streptomycin
   1742..2330    +  rep_origin     ori: high-copy-number ColE1/pMB1/pBR322/pUC origin of replication
   2513..2605    +  CDS            lacI (fragment): lac repressor; lacI; The lac repressor binds to the lac operator to inhibit transcription in E. coli. This inhibition can be relieved by adding lactose or isopropyl-β-D-thiogalactopyranoside (IPTG).
   2660..2687    -  terminator     rrnB T2 terminator: transcription terminator T2 from the E. coli rrnB gene
   2819..2862    +  terminator     rrnB T1 terminator: Escherichia coli rrnB; transcription terminator T1 from the E. coli rrnB gene
>Addgene plasmid #48529 | pFUSB4_GGAC | depositor full sequence | sequence record 70229 | Full Sequence
ATGTTTTCCCAGTCACGACGTTGTAAAACGACGGCCAGTCTTAAGCGTCTCATGGCCTGACCCCGGACCA
AGTGGTGGCCTATCGCCAGCAACAATGGCGGCAAGCAAGCGCTCGAAACGGTGCAGCGGCTGTTGCCGGT
GCTGTGCCAGGACCATGGCCTGACCCCGGACCAAGTGGTGGCTATCGCCAGCAACAATGGCGGCAAGCAA
GCGCTCGAAACGGTGCAGCGGCTGTTGCCGGTGCTGTGCCAGGACCATGGCCTGACCCCGGACCAAGTGG
TGGCTATCGCCAGCAACATTGGCGGCAAGCAAGCGCTCGAAACGGTGCAGCGGCTGTTGCCGGTGCTGTG
CCAGGACCATGGCCTGACTCCGGACCAAGTGGTGGCTATCGCCAGCCACGATGGCGGCAAGCAAGCGCTC
GAAACGGTGCAGCGGCTGTTGCCGGTGCTGTGCCAGGACCATGGCCTGACCCCGGACCAAGTGGTGGCTA
TCGAGACGTCTAGACCAGCCAGGACAGAAATGCCTCGACTTCGCTGCTACCCAAGGTTGCCGGGTGACGC
ACACCGTGGAAACGGATGAAGGCACGAACCCAGTGGACATAAGCCTGTTCGGTTCGTAAGCTGTAATGCA
AGTAGCGTATGCGCTCACGCAACTGGTCCAGAACCTTGACCGAACGCAGCGGTGGTAACGGCGCAGTGGC
GGTTTTCATGGCTTGTTATGACTGTTTTTTTGGGGTACAGTCTATGCCTCGGGCATCCAAGCAGCAAGCG
CGTTACGCCGTGGGTCGATGTTTGATGTTATGGAGCAGCAACGATGTTACGCAGCAGGGCAGTCGCCCTA
AAACAAAGTTAAACATTATGAGGGAAGCGGTGATCGCCGAAGTATCGACTCAACTATCAGAGGTAGTTGG
CGTCATCGAGCGCCATCTCGAACCGACGTTGCTGGCCGTACATTTGTACGGCTCCGCAGTGGATGGCGGC
CTGAAGCCACACAGTGATATTGATTTGCTGGTTACGGTGACCGTAAGGCTTGATGAAACAACGCGGCGAG
CTTTGATCAACGACCTTTTGGAAACTTCGGCTTCCCCTGGAGAGAGCGAGATTCTCCGCGCTGTAGAAGT
CACCATTGTTGTGCACGACGACATCATTCCGTGGCGTTATCCAGCTAAGCGCGAACTGCAATTTGGAGAA
TGGCAGCGCAATGACATTCTTGCAGGTATCTTCGAGCCAGCCACGATCGACATTGATCTGGCTATCTTGC
TGACAAAAGCAAGAGAACATAGCGTTGCCTTGGTAGGTCCAGCGGCGGAGGAACTCTTTGATCCGGTTCC
TGAACAGGATCTATTTGAGGCGCTAAATGAAACCTTAACGCTATGGAACTCGCCGCCCGACTGGGCTGGC
GATGAGCGAAATGTAGTGCTTACGTTGTCCCGCATTTGGTACAGCGCAGTAACCGGCAAAATCGCGCCGA
AGGATGTCGCTGCCGACTGGGCAATGGAGCGCCTGCCGGCCCAGTATCAGCCCGTCATACTTGAAGCTAG
ACAGGCTTATCTTGGACAAGAAGAAGATCGCTTGGCCTCGCGCGCAGATCAGTTGGAAGAATTTGTCCAC
TACGTGAAAGGCGAGATCACCAAGGTAGTCGGCAAATAACCCTCGAGCCACCCATGACCAAAATCCCTTA
ACGTGAGTTACGCGTCGTTCCACTGAGCGTCAGACCCCGTAGAAAAGATCAAAGGATCTTCTTGAGATCC
TTTTTTTCTGCGCGTAATCTGCTGCTTGCAAACAAAAAAACCACCGCTACCAGCGGTGGTTTGTTTGCCG
GATCAAGAGCTACCAACTCTTTTTCCGAAGGTAACTGGCTTCAGCAGAGCGCAGATACCAAATACTGTCC
TTCTAGTGTAGCCGTAGTTAGGCCACCACTTCAAGAACTCTGTAGCACCGCCTACATACCTCGCTCTGCT
AATCCTGTTACCAGTGGCTGCTGCCAGTGGCGATAAGTCGTGTCTTACCGGGTTGGACTCAAGACGATAG
TTACCGGATAAGGCGCAGCGGTCGGGCTGAACGGGGGGTTCGTGCACACAGCCCAGCTTGGAGCGAACGA
CCTACACCGAACTGAGATACCTACAGCGTGAGCATTGAGAAAGCGCCACGCTTCCCGAAGGGAGAAAGGC
GGACAGGTATCCGGTAAGCGGCAGGGTCGGAACAGGAGAGCGCACGAGGGAGCTTCCAGGGGGAAACGCC
TGGTATCTTTATAGTCCTGTCGGGTTTCGCCACCTCTGACTTGAGCGTCGATTTTTGTGATGCTCGTCAG
GGGGGCGGAGCCTATGGAAAAACGCCAGCAACGCGGCCTTTTTACGGTTCCTGGCCTTTTGCTGGCCTTT
TGCTCACATGTTCTTTCCTGCGTTATCCCCTGATTCTGTGGATAACCGTATTACCGCCTTTGAGTGAGCT
GATACCGCTCGCCGCAGCCGAACGACCGAGCGCAGCGAGTCAGTGAGCGAGGAAGCGGAAGAGCGCCCAA
TACGCAAACCGCCTCTCCCCGCGCGTTGGCCGATTCATTAATGCAGCTGGCACGACAGGTTTCCCGACTG
GAAAGCGGGCAGTGAGCGCAACGCAATTAATACGCGTACCGCTAGCCAGGAAGAGTTTGTAGAAACGCAA
AAAGGCCATCCGTCAGGATGGCCTTCTGCTTAGTTTGATGCCTGGCAGTTTATGGCGGGCGTCCTGCCCG
CCACCCTCCGGGCCGTTGCTTCACAACGTTCAAATCCGCTCCCGGCGGATTTGTCCTACTCAGGAGAGCG
TTCACCGACAAACAACAGATAAAACGAAAGGCCCAGTCTTCCGACTGAGCCTTTCGTTTTATTTGATGCC
TGGCAGTTCCCTACTCTCGCGTTAACGCTAGCATGG
