>Addgene plasmid #48529 | pFUSB4_GGAC | addgene partial sequence | sequence record 70879 | pCR8_F1 5'-ttgatgcctggcagttccct-3'
GTCACGACGTTGTAAAACGACGGCCAGTCTTAAGCGTCTCATGGCCTGACCCCGGACCAAGTGGTGGCTA
TCGCCAGCAACAATGGCGGCAAGCAAGCGCTCGAAACGGTGCAGCGGCTGTTGCCGGTGCTGTGCCAGGA
CCATGGCCTGACCCCGGACCAAGTGGTGGCTATCGCCAGCAACAATGGCGGCAAGCAAGCGCTCGAAACG
GTGCAGCGGCTGTTGCCGGTGCTGTGCCAGGACCATGGCCTGACCCCGGACCAAGTGGTGGCTATCGCCA
GCAACATTGGCGGCAAGCAAGCGCTCGAAACGGTGCAGCGGCTGTTGCCGGTGCTGTGCCAGGACCATGG
CCTGACTCCGGACCAAGTGGTGGCTATCGCCAGCCACGATGGCGGCAAGCAAGCGCTCGAAACGGTGCAG
CGGCTGTTGCCGGTGCTGTGCCAGGACCATGGCCTGACCCCGGACCAAGTGGTGGCTATCGAGACGTCTA
GACCAGCCAGGACAGAAATGCCTCGACTTCGCTGCTACCCAAGGTTGCCGGGTGACGCACACCGTGGAAA
CGGATGAAGGCACGAACCCAGTGGACATAAGCCTGTTCGGTTCGTAAGCTGTAATGCAAGTAGCGTATGC
GCTCACGCAACTGGTCCAGAACCTTGACCGAACGCAGCGGTGGTAACGGCGCAGTGGCGGTTTTCATGGC
TTGTTATGACTGTTTTTTTGGGGTACAGTCTATGCCTCGGGCATCCAAGCAGCAAGCGCGTTACGCCGTG
GGTCGATGTTTGATGTTATGGAGCAGCAACGATGTTACGCAGCAGGGCAGTCGCCCTAAAACAAAGTTAA
ACATTATGAGGGAAGCGGTGATCGCCGAAGTATCGACTCAACTATCA
